Addgene plasmid #102343: pLenti TurboRFP BlastR
Purpose: Lentiviral expression of cytoplasmic TurboRFP with Blasticidin selection in cells including neurons
Depositing lab: Ghassan Mouneimne. Depositing organization: University of Arizona. Publication: High Fidelity Cryopreservation and Recovery of Primary Rodent Cortical Neurons. Parker SS, Moutal A, Cai S, Chandrasekaran S, Roman MR, Koshy AA, Khanna R, Zinsmaier KE, Mouneimne G. eNeuro. 2018 Sep 27;5(5). pii: eN-MNT-0135-18. doi: 10.1523/ENEURO.0135-18.2018. eCollection 2018 Sep-Oct. eN-MNT-0135-18 PubMed 30263951.
Backbone
  Vector backbone: pCIG3 #78264
  Backbone manufacturer: Goodrum Lab, University of Arizona
  Backbone size w/o insert (bp): 7353
  Total vector size (bp): 8046
  Modifications to backbone: Subcloned in Blasticidin resistance gene in place of GFP behind the IRES sequence
  Vector type: Lentiviral
  Selectable markers: Puromycin
Growth in bacteria
  Bacterial resistance: Ampicillin, 100 μg/mL
  Growth temperature: 30°C
  Growth strain: NEB Stable
  Copy number: Low Copy
Gene/Insert
  Gene/Insert name: TurboRFP
  Species: Synthetic
  Insert size (bp): 693
  Promoter: CMV immediate early
  Tag / fusion protein: N/A
  Cloning method: Restriction Enzyme; 5′ cloning site AgeI (not destroyed); 3′ cloning site PstI (not destroyed)
  Sequencing primers: 5′ CMV Forward; 3′ IRES-R
Terms and licenses: Academic/Nonprofit Terms; Industry Terms: Not Available to Industry
How to cite: pLenti TurboRFP BlastR was a gift from Ghassan Mouneimne (Addgene plasmid # 102343 ; http://n2t.net/addgene:102343 ; RRID:Addgene_102343)
