[The description below was written by a language model from this plasmid's Addgene catalogue record and pLannotate feature annotations shown in this document.]
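Description:
pLenti TurboRFP BlastR is a lentiviral transfer plasmid built on the pCIG3 backbone and intended for stable expression of untagged, cytoplasmic TurboRFP in mammalian cells, including neurons. The viral portion has the layout of a third-generation vector. An RSV promoter drives a truncated HIV-1 5' LTR, followed by the Ψ packaging signal with a short gag fragment, the Rev response element for Rev-dependent export of the genomic RNA, and the cPPT/CTS, which aids nuclear import of the reverse-transcribed genome. A second truncated LTR and an SV40 polyadenylation signal close the unit. In bacteria the plasmid is maintained through a ColE1/pUC-type origin and selected with ampicillin via β-lactamase. The catalogue lists it as low copy and grown in a recombination-deficient strain, as is common for LTR-containing vectors.

The payload is a bicistronic cassette under the CMV immediate early promoter, of which only a fragment of the enhancer is annotated. The 693 bp TurboRFP coding sequence, cloned between AgeI and PstI sites, is followed by an EMCV IRES and the blasticidin S deaminase gene, which replaced the GFP of the parent vector. Fluorescence and drug resistance therefore come from a single transcript, and a downstream WPRE enhances its expression. A short 5' miR-30a flanking sequence is annotated between TurboRFP and the IRES; the record does not explain it, and no hairpin is annotated. The catalogue's selectable marker field reads puromycin, but the name, stated purpose, backbone modification and feature table all indicate blasticidin. The sequenced record is also 13 nt longer than the listed total size. The construct serves as a red-orange fluorescent marker for labelling and selecting transduced cells.
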