Features (pLannotate 1.2.2; 28 found; start..end, strand, type, name):
     15..241     +  promoter       RSV promoter: Rous sarcoma virus enhancer/promoter
    242..422     +  LTR            5' LTR (truncated): truncated 5' long terminal repeat (LTR) from HIV-1
    469..594     +  misc_feature   HIV-1 Ψ: packaging signal of human immunodeficiency virus type 1
    578..916     +  CDS            HIV-1 gag (fragment): gag protein from human immunodeficiency virus 1; gag
   1087..1320    +  misc_feature   RRE: The Rev response element (RRE) of HIV-1 allows for Rev-dependent mRNA export from the nucleus to the cytoplasm.
   1697..1797    +  CDS            Rev (fragment): human immunodeficiency virus 1 (HIV-1) Rev protein; rev; enhances nuclear export of unspliced and incompletely spliced viral mRNAs
   1816..1932    +  misc_feature   cPPT/CTS: central polypurine tract and central termination sequence of HIV-1
   1945..2021    +  enhancer       CMV enhancer (fragment): human cytomegalovirus immediate early enhancer
   2022..2225    +  promoter       CMV promoter: human cytomegalovirus (CMV) immediate early promoter
   2309..3001    +  CDS            TurboRFP: TurboRFP is a basic (constitutively fluorescent) orange fluorescent protein published in 2007, derived from Entacmaea quadricolor. It has low acid sensitivity.
   3017..3110    +  ncRNA          5' miR-30a: sequence upstream of the 71-nt precursor of the human miR-30a microRNA (Zeng et al., 2002) miRNA
   3244..3706    +  misc_feature   IRES: internal ribosome entry site (IRES) of the encephalomyocarditis virus (EMCV)
   3726..4124    +  CDS            BSD: blasticidin S deaminase; Aspergillus terreus BSD; confers resistance to blasticidin
   4147..4735    +  misc_feature   WPRE: woodchuck hepatitis virus posttranscriptional regulatory element
   4730..4837    +  CDS            nef (fragment): NEF_SIVS4 - Experimental evidence at protein level: Swiss-Prot protein existence level 1. Interferes with TCR signaling from the cell membrane. Interacts with CD247/TCRZ (TCR zeta chain) and exert potent down- regulation of cell surface TCR/CD3 complexes. From Simian immunodeficiency virus (isolate F236/smH4) (SIV-sm) (Simian immunodeficiency virus sooty mangabey monkey).
   4862..5042    +  LTR            5' LTR (truncated): truncated 5' long terminal repeat (LTR) from HIV-1
   5114..5235    +  polyA_signal   SV40 poly(A) signal: SV40 polyadenylation signal
   5255..5422    +  promoter       SV40 promoter (fragment): SV40 early promoter
   5467..5483    -  protein_bind   lac operator: The lac repressor binds to the lac operator to inhibit transcription in E. coli. This inhibition can be relieved by adding lactose or isopropyl-β-D-thiogalactopyranoside (IPTG). lac repressor encoded by lacI
   5491..5521    -  promoter       lac promoter: promoter for the E. coli lac operon
   5536..5557    -  protein_bind   CAP binding site: CAP binding activates transcription in the presence of cAMP. E. coli catabolite activator protein
   5570..5662    -  CDS            lacI (fragment): lac repressor; lacI; The lac repressor binds to the lac operator to inhibit transcription in E. coli. This inhibition can be relieved by adding lactose or isopropyl-β-D-thiogalactopyranoside (IPTG).
   5845..6433    -  rep_origin     ori: high-copy-number ColE1/pMB1/pBR322/pUC origin of replication
   6604..7464    -  CDS            AmpR: β-lactamase; bla; confers resistance to ampicillin, carbenicillin, and related antibiotics
   7465..7569    -  promoter       AmpR promoter: bla
   7664..7699    +  CDS            rop (fragment): Rop protein, which maintains plasmids at low copy number; rop
   7801..7900    +  misc_feature   bom (fragment): basis of mobility region from pBR322
   7906..1       -  CDS            lacZα (fragment) (across the origin): LacZα fragment of β-galactosidase; lacZ fragment
>Addgene plasmid #102343 | pLenti TurboRFP BlastR | addgene full sequence | sequence record 211164 | Addgene NGS Result
GCCAAGCTGACGCGTGTAGTCTTATGCAATACTCTTGTAGTCTTGCAACATGGTAACGATGAGTTAGCAA
CATGCCTTACAAGGAGAGAAAAAGCACCGTGCATGCCGATTGGTGGAAGTAAGGTGGTACGATCGTGCCT
TATTAGGAAGGCAACAGACGGGTCTGACATGGATTGGACGAACCACTGAATTGCCGCATTGCAGAGATAT
TGTATTTAAGTGCCTAGCTCGATACATAAACGGGTCTCTCTGGTTAGACCAGATCTGAGCCTGGGAGCTC
TCTGGCTAACTAGGGAACCCACTGCTTAAGCCTCAATAAAGCTTGCCTTGAGTGCTTCAAGTAGTGTGTG
CCCGTCTGTTGTGTGACTCTGGTAACTAGAGATCCCTCAGACCCTTTTAGTCAGTGTGGAAAATCTCTAG
CAGTGGCGCCCGAACAGGGACTTGAAAGCGAAAGGGAAACCAGAGGAGCTCTCTCGACGCAGGACTCGGC
TTGCTGAAGCGCGCACGGCAAGAGGCGAGGGGCGGCGACTGGTGAGTACGCCAAAAATTTTGACTAGCGG
AGGCTAGAAGGAGAGAGATGGGTGCGAGAGCGTCAGTATTAAGCGGGGGAGAATTAGATCGCGATGGGAA
AAAATTCGGTTAAGGCCAGGGGGAAAGAAAAAATATAAATTAAAACATATAGTATGGGCAAGCAGGGAGC
TAGAACGATTCGCAGTTAATCCTGGCCTGTTAGAAACATCAGAAGGCTGTAGACAAATACTGGGACAGCT
ACAACCATCCCTTCAGACAGGATCAGAAGAACTTAGATCATTATATAATACAGTAGCAACCCTCTATTGT
GTGCATCAAAGGATAGAGATAAAAGACACCAAGGAAGCTTTAGACAAGATAGAGGAAGAGCAAAACAAAA
GTAAGACCACCGCACAGCAAGCGGCCACTGATCTTCAGACCTGGAGGAGGAGATATGAGGGACAATTGGA
GAAGTGAATTATATAAATATAAAGTAGTAAAAATTGAACCATTAGGAGTAGCACCCACCAAGGCAAAGAG
AAGAGTGGTGCAGAGAGAAAAAAGAGCAGTGGGAATAGGAGCTTTGTTCCTTGGGTTCTTGGGAGCAGCA
GGAAGCACTATGGGCGCAGCGTCAATGACGCTGACGGTACAGGCCAGACAATTATTGTCTGGTATAGTGC
AGCAGCAGAACAATTTGCTGAGGGCTATTGAGGCGCAACAGCATCTGTTGCAACTCACAGTCTGGGGCAT
CAAGCAGCTCCAGGCAAGAATCCTGGCTGTGGAAAGATACCTAAAGGATCAACAGCTCCTGGGGATTTGG
GGTTGCTCTGGAAAACTCATTTGCACCACTGCTGTGCCTTGGAATGCTAGTTGGAGTAATAAATCTCTGG
AACAGATTTGGAATCACACGACCTGGATGGAGTGGGACAGAGAAATTAACAATTACACAAGCTTAATACA
CTCCTTAATTGAAGAATCGCAAAACCAGCAAGAAAAGAATGAACAAGAATTATTGGAATTAGATAAATGG
GCAAGTTTGTGGAATTGGTTTAACATAACAAATTGGCTGTGGTATATAAAATTATTCATAATGATAGTAG
GAGGCTTGGTAGGTTTAAGAATAGTTTTTGCTGTACTTTCTATAGTGAATAGAGTTAGGCAGGGATATTC
ACCATTATCGTTTCAGACCCACCTCCCAACCCCGAGGGGACCCGACAGGCCCGAAGGAATAGAAGAAGAA
GGTGGAGAGAGAGACAGAGACAGATCCATTCGATTAGTGAACGGATCTCGACGGTATCGGTTAACTTTTA
AAAGAAAAGGGGGGATTGGGGGGTACAGTGCAGGGGAAAGAATAGTAGACATAATAGCAACAGACATACA
AACTAAAGAATTACAAAAACAAATTACAAAATTCAAAATTTTATCGATACTAGTATTATGCCCAGTACAT
GACCTTATGGGACTTTCCTACTTGGCAGTACATCTACGTATTAGTCATCGCTATTACCATGGTGATGCGG
TTTTGGCAGTACATCAATGGGCGTGGATAGCGGTTTGACTCACGGGGATTTCCAAGTCTCCACCCCATTG
ACGTCAATGGGAGTTTGTTTTGGCACCAAAATCAACGGGACTTTCCAAAATGTCGTAACAACTCCGCCCC
ATTGACGCAAATGGGCGGTAGGCGTGTACGGTGGGAGGTTTATATAAGCAGAGCTCGTTTAGTGAACCGT
CAGATCGCCTGGAGACGCCATCCACGCTGTTTTGACCTCCATAGAAGATTCTAGGACCGGTCGCCACCAT
GAGCGAGCTGATCAAGGAGAACATGCACATGAAGCTGTACATGGAGGGCACCGTGAACAACCACCACTTC
AAGTGCACATCCGAGGGCGAAGGCAAGCCCTACGAGGGCACCCAGACCATGAAGATCAAGGTGGTCGAGG
GCGGCCCTCTCCCCTTCGCCTTCGACATCCTGGCTACCAGCTTCATGTACGGCAGCAAAGCCTTCATCAA
CCACACCCAGGGCATCCCCGACTTCTTTAAGCAGTCCTTCCCTGAGGGCTTCACATGGGAGAGAATCACC
ACATACGAAGACGGGGGCGTGCTGACCGCTACCCAGGACACCAGCTTCCAGAACGGCTGCATCATCTACA
ACGTCAAGATCAACGGGGTGAACTTCCCATCCAACGGCCCTGTGATGCAGAAGAAAACACGCGGCTGGGA
GGCCAACACCGAGATGCTGTACCCCGCTGACGGCGGCCTGAGAGGCCACAGCCAGATGGCCCTGAAGCTC
GTGGGCGGGGGCTACCTGCACTGCTCCTTCAAGACCACATACAGATCCAAGAAACCCGCTAAGAACCTCA
AGATGCCCGGCTTCCACTTCGTGGACCACAGACTGGAAAGAATCAAGGAGGCCGACAAAGAGACCTACGT
CGAGCAGCACGAGATGGCTGTGGCCAAGTACTGCGACCTCCCTAGCAAACTGGGGCACAGATAATCGATA
GTTTGTTTGAATGAGGCTTCAGTACTTTACAGAATCGTTGCCTGCACATCTTGGAAACACTTGCTGGGAT
TACTTCTTCAGGTTAACCCAACAGAAGGCTCGAGCATGCATCTAGAGATCCGCCCCTCTCCCTCCCCCCC
CCCTAACGTTACTGGCCGAAGCCGCTTGGAATAAGGCCGGTGTGCGTTTGTCTATATGTTATTTTCCACC
ATATTGCCGTCTTTTGGCAATGTGAGGGCCCGGAAACCTGGCCCTGTCTTCTTGACGAGCATTCCTAGGG
GTCTTTCCCCTCTCGCCAAAGGAATGCAAGGTCTGTTGAATGTCGTGAAGGAAGCAGTTCCTCTGGAAGC
TTCTTGAAGACAAACAACGTCTGTAGCGACCCTTTGCAGGCAGCGGAACCCCCCACCTGGCGACAGGTGC
CTCTGCGGCCAAAAGCCACGTGTATAAGATACACCTGCAAAGGCGGCACAACCCCAGTGCCACGTTGTGA
GTTGGATAGTTGTGGAAAGAGTCAAATGGCTCTCCTCAAGCGTATTCAACAAGGGGCTGAAGGATGCCCA
GAAGGTACCCCATTGTATGGGATCTGATCTGGGGCCTCGGTGCACATGCTTTACATGTGTTTAGTCGAGG
TTAAAAAAACGTCTAGGCCCCCCGAACCACGGGGACGTGGTTTTCCTTTGAAAAACACGATGATAAGCTT
GCCACAACCACCGGGATGGCCAAGCCTTTGTCTCAAGAAGAATCCACCCTCATTGAAAGAGCAACGGCTA
CAATCAACAGCATCCCCATCTCTGAAGACTACAGCGTCGCCAGCGCAGCTCTCTCTAGCGACGGCCGCAT
CTTCACTGGTGTCAATGTATATCATTTTACTGGGGGACCTTGTGCAGAACTCGTGGTGCTGGGCACTGCT
GCTGCTGCGGCAGCTGGCAACCTGACTTGTATCGTCGCGATCGGAAATGAGAACAGGGGCATCTTGAGCC
CCTGCGGACGGTGCCGACAGGTGCTTCTCGATCTGCATCCTGGGATCAAAGCCATAGTGAAGGACAGTGA
TGGACAGCCGACGGCAGTTGGGATTCGTGAATTGCTGCCCTCTGGTTATGTGTGGGAGGGCTAAGCGCGG
CCGCGGCGGAGTCGACAATCAACCTCTGGATTACAAAATTTGTGAAAGATTGACTGGTATTCTTAACTAT
GTTGCTCCTTTTACGCTATGTGGATACGCTGCTTTAATGCCTTTGTATCATGCTATTGCTTCCCGTATGG
CTTTCATTTTCTCCTCCTTGTATAAATCCTGGTTGCTGTCTCTTTATGAGGAGTTGTGGCCCGTTGTCAG
GCAACGTGGCGTGGTGTGCACTGTGTTTGCTGACGCAACCCCCACTGGTTGGGGCATTGCCACCACCTGT
CAGCTCCTTTCCGGGACTTTCGCTTTCCCCCTCCCTATTGCCACGGCGGAACTCATCGCCGCCTGCCTTG
CCCGCTGCTGGACAGGGGCTCGGCTGTTGGGCACTGACAATTCCGTGGTGTTGTCGGGGAAATCATCGTC
CTTTCCTTGGCTGCTCGCCTGTGTTGCCACCTGGATTCTGCGCGGGACGTCCTTCTGCTACGTCCCTTCG
GCCCTCAATCCAGCGGACCTTCCTTCCCGCGGCCTGCTGCCGGCTCTGCGGCCTCTTCCGCGTCTTCGCC
TTCGCCCTCAGACGAGTCGGATCTCCCTTTGGGCCGCCTCCCCGCCTGGTACCTTTAAGACCAATGACTT
ACAAGGCAGCTGTAGATCTTAGCCACTTTTTAAAAGAAAAGGGGGGACTGGAAGGGCTAATTCACTCCCA
ACGAAGATAAGATCTGCTTTTTGCTTGTACTGGGTCTCTCTGGTTAGACCAGATCTGAGCCTGGGAGCTC
TCTGGCTAACTAGGGAACCCACTGCTTAAGCCTCAATAAAGCTTGCCTTGAGTGCTTCAAGTAGTGTGTG
CCCGTCTGTTGTGTGACTCTGGTAACTAGAGATCCCTCAGACCCTTTTAGTCAGTGTGGAAAATCTCTAG
CAGTAGTAGTTCATGTCATCTTATTATTCAGTATTTATAACTTGCAAAGAAATGAATATCAGAGAGTGAG
AGGAACTTGTTTATTGCAGCTTATAATGGTTACAAATAAAGCAATAGCATCACAAATTTCACAAATAAAG
CATTTTTTTCACTGCATTCTAGTTGTGGTTTGTCCAAACTCATCAATGTATCTTATCATGTCTGGCTCTA
GCTATCCCGCCCCTAACTCCGCCCATCCCGCCCCTAACTCCGCCCAGTTCCGCCCATTCTCCGCCCCATG
GCTGACTAATTTTTTTTATTTATGCAGAGGCCGAGGCGGCCTCGGCCTCTGAGCTATTCCAGAAGTAGTG
AGGAGGCTTTTTTGGAGGCCTAGACTTTTGCAGAGACCAAATTCGTAATCATGTCATAGCTGTTTCCTGT
GTGAAATTGTTATCCGCTCACAATTCCACACAACATACGAGCCGGAAGCATAAAGTGTAAAGCCTGGGGT
GCCTAATGAGTGAGCTAACTCACATTAATTGCGTTGCGCTCACTGCCCGCTTTCCAGTCGGGAAACCTGT
CGTGCCAGCTGCATTAATGAATCGGCCAACGCGCGGGGAGAGGCGGTTTGCGTATTGGGCGCTCTTCCGC
TTCCTCGCTCACTGACTCGCTGCGCTCGGTCGTTCGGCTGCGGCGAGCGGTATCAGCTCACTCAAAGGCG
GTAATACGGTTATCCACAGAATCAGGGGATAACGCAGGAAAGAACATGTGAGCAAAAGGCCAGCAAAAGG
CCAGGAACCGTAAAAAGGCCGCGTTGCTGGCGTTTTTCCATAGGCTCCGCCCCCCTGACGAGCATCACAA
AAATCGACGCTCAAGTCAGAGGTGGCGAAACCCGACAGGACTATAAAGATACCAGGCGTTTCCCCCTGGA
AGCTCCCTCGTGCGCTCTCCTGTTCCGACCCTGCCGCTTACCGGATACCTGTCCGCCTTTCTCCCTTCGG
GAAGCGTGGCGCTTTCTCATAGCTCACGCTGTAGGTATCTCAGTTCGGTGTAGGTCGTTCGCTCCAAGCT
GGGCTGTGTGCACGAACCCCCCGTTCAGCCCGACCGCTGCGCCTTATCCGGTAACTATCGTCTTGAGTCC
AACCCGGTAAGACACGACTTATCGCCACTGGCAGCAGCCACTGGTAACAGGATTAGCAGAGCGAGGTATG
TAGGCGGTGCTACAGAGTTCTTGAAGTGGTGGCCTAACTACGGCTACACTAGAAGAACAGTATTTGGTAT
CTGCGCTCTGCTGAAGCCAGTTACCTTCGGAAAAAGAGTTGGTAGCTCTTGATCCGGCAAACAAACCACC
GCTGGTAGCGGTGGTTTTTTTGTTTGCAAGCAGCAGATTACGCGCAGAAAAAAAGGATCTCAAGAAGATC
CTTTGATCTTTTCTACGGGGTCTGACGCTCAGTGGAACGAAAACTCACGTTAAGGGATTTTGGTCATGAG
ATTATCAAAAAGGATCTTCACCTAGATCCTTTTAAATTAAAAATGAAGTTTTAAATCAATCTAAAGTATA
TATGAGTAAACTTGGTCTGACAGTTACCAATGCTTAATCAGTGAGGCACCTATCTCAGCGATCTGTCTAT
TTCGTTCATCCATAGTTGCCTGACTCCCCGTCGTGTAGATAACTACGATACGGGAGGGCTTACCATCTGG
CCCCAGTGCTGCAATGATACCGCGAGACCCACGCTCACCGGCTCCAGATTTATCAGCAATAAACCAGCCA
GCCGGAAGGGCCGAGCGCAGAAGTGGTCCTGCAACTTTATCCGCCTCCATCCAGTCTATTAATTGTTGCC
GGGAAGCTAGAGTAAGTAGTTCGCCAGTTAATAGTTTGCGCAACGTTGTTGCCATTGCTACAGGCATCGT
GGTGTCACGCTCGTCGTTTGGTATGGCTTCATTCAGCTCCGGTTCCCAACGATCAAGGCGAGTTACATGA
TCCCCCATGTTGTGCAAAAAAGCGGTTAGCTCCTTCGGTCCTCCGATCGTTGTCAGAAGTAAGTTGGCCG
CAGTGTTATCACTCATGGTTATGGCAGCACTGCATAATTCTCTTACTGTCATGCCATCCGTAAGATGCTT
TTCTGTGACTGGTGAGTACTCAACCAAGTCATTCTGAGAATAGTGTATGCGGCGACCGAGTTGCTCTTGC
CCGGCGTCAATACGGGATAATACCGCGCCACATAGCAGAACTTTAAAAGTGCTCATCATTGGAAAACGTT
CTTCGGGGCGAAAACTCTCAAGGATCTTACCGCTGTTGAGATCCAGTTCGATGTAACCCACTCGTGCACC
CAACTGATCTTCAGCATCTTTTACTTTCACCAGCGTTTCTGGGTGAGCAAAAACAGGAAGGCAAAATGCC
GCAAAAAAGGGAATAAGGGCGACACGGAAATGTTGAATACTCATACTCTTCCTTTTTCAATATTATTGAA
GCATTTATCAGGGTTATTGTCTCATGAGCGGATACATATTTGAATGTATTTAGAAAAATAAACAAATAGG
GGTTCCGCGCACATTTCCCCGAAAAGTGCCACCTGACGTCTAAGAAACCATTATTATCATGACATTAACC
TATAAAAATAGGCGTATCACGAGGCCCTTTCGTCTCGCGCGTTTCGGTGATGACGGTGAAAACCTCTGAC
ACATGCAGCTCCCGGAGACGGTCACAGCTTGTCTGTAAGCGGATGCCGGGAGCAGACAAGCCCGTCAGGG
CGCGTCAGCGGGTGTTGGCGGGTGTCGGGGCTGGCTTAACTATGCGGCATCAGAGCAGATTGTACTGAGA
GTGCACCATATGCGGTGTGAAATACCGCACAGATGCGTAAGGAGAAAATACCGCATCAGGCGCCATTCGC
CATTCAGGCTGCGCAACTGTTGGGAAGGGCGATCGGTGCGGGCCTCTTCGCTATTACGCCAGCTGGCGAA
AGGGGGATGTGCTGCAAGGCGATTAAGTTGGGTAACGCCAGGGTTTTCCCAGTCACGACGTTGTAAAACG
ACGGCCAGT
